>Addgene plasmid #92161 | PB-CAG-BGHpA | depositor full sequence | sequence record 177430 | PB-CAG-BGHpA sequence 7531 bps
GACATTGATTATTGACTAGTTATTAATAGTAATCAATTACGGGGTCATTAGTTCATAGCCCATATATGGA
GTTCCGCGTTACATAACTTACGGTAAATGGCCCGCCTGGCTGACCGCCCAACGACCCCCGCCCATTGACG
TCAATAATGACGTATGTTCCCATAGTAACGCCAATAGGGACTTTCCATTGACGTCAATGGGTGGACTATT
TACGGTAAACTGCCCACTTGGCAGTACATCAAGTGTATCATATGCCAAGTACGCCCCCTATTGACGTCAA
TGACGGTAAATGGCCCGCCTGGCATTATGCCCAGTACATGACCTTATGGGACTTTCCTACTTGGCAGTAC
ATCTACGTATTAGTCATCGCTATTACCATGGGTCGAGGTGAGCCCCACGTTCTGCTTCACTCTCCCCATC
TCCCCCCCCTCCCCACCCCCAATTTTGTATTTATTTATTTTTTAATTATTTTGTGCAGCGATGGGGGCGG
GGGGGGGGGGGGCGCGCGCCAGGCGGGGCGGGGCGGGGCGAGGGGCGGGGCGGGGCGAGGCGGAGAGGTG
CGGCGGCAGCCAATCAGAGCGGCGCGCTCCGAAAGTTTCCTTTTATGGCGAGGCGGCGGCGGCGGCGGCC
CTATAAAAAGCGAAGCGCGCGGCGGGCGGGAGTCGCTGCGTTGCCTTCGCCCCGTGCCCCGCTCCGCGCC
GCCTCGCGCCGCCCGCCCCGGCTCTGACTGACCGCGTTACTCCCACAGGTGAGCGGGCGGGACGGCCCTT
CTCCTCCGGGCTGTAATTAGCGCTTGGTTTAATGACGGCTCGTTTCTTTTCTGTGGCTGCGTGAAAGCCT
TAAAGGGCTCCGGGAGGGCCCTTTGTGCGGGGGGGAGCGGCTCGGGGGGTGCGTGCGTGTGTGTGTGCGT
GGGGAGCGCCGCGTGCGGCCCGCGCTGCCCGGCGGCTGTGAGCGCTGCGGGCGCGGCGCGGGGCTTTGTG
CGCTCCGCGTGTGCGCGAGGGGAGCGCGGCCGGGGGCGGTGCCCCGCGGTGCGGGGGGGCTGCGAGGGGA
ACAAAGGCTGCGTGCGGGGTGTGTGCGTGGGGGGGTGAGCAGGGGGTGTGGGCGCGGCGGTCGGGCTGTA
ACCCCCCCCTGCACCCCCCTCCCCGAGTTGCTGAGCACGGCCCGGCTTCGGGTGCGGGGCTCCGTGCGGG
GCGTGGCGCGGGGCTCGCCGTGCCGGGCGGGGGGTGGCGGCAGGTGGGGGTGCCGGGCGGGGCGGGGCCG
CCTCGGGCCGGGGAGGGCTCGGGGGAGGGGCGCGGCGGCCCCGGAGCGCCGGCGGCTGTCGAGGCGCGGC
GAGCCGCAGCCATTGCCTTTTATGGTAATCGTGCGAGAGGGCGCAGGGACTTCCTTTGTCCCAAATCTGG
CGGAGCCGAAATCTGGGAGGCGCCGCCGCACCCCCTCTAGCGGGCGCGGGCGAAGCGGTGCGGCGCCGGC
AGGAAGGAAATGGGCGGGGAGGGCCTTCGTGCGTCGCCGCGCCGCCGTCCCCTTCTCCATCTCCAGCCTC
GGGGCTGCCGCAGGGGGACGGCTGCCTTCGGGGGGGACGGGGCAGGGCGGGGTTCGGCTTCTGGCGTGTG
ACCGGCGGCTCTAGAGCCTCTGCTAACCATGTTCATGCCTTCTTCTTTTTCCTACAGCTCCTGGGCAACG
TGCTGGTTGTTGTGCTGTCTCATCATTTTGGCAAAGAATTCCTCGACGGTATCGATAAGCTATCACAAGT
TTGTACATTCGAAGGATCCACGCGTCTCGAGTTAACGGTACCTCTAGAGAATTCGCTAGCCTCGACTGTG
CCTTCTAGTTGCCAGCCATCTGTTGTTTGCCCCTCCCCCGTGCCTTCCTTGACCCTGGAAGGTGCCACTC
CCACTGTCCTTTCCTAATAAAATGAGGAAATTGCATCGCATTGTCTGAGTAGGTGTCATTCTATTCTGGG
GGGTGGGGTGGGGCAGGACAGCAAGGGGGAGGATTGGGAAGACAATAGCAGGCATGCTGGGGATGCGGTG
GGCTCTATGGCTTCTGAGGCGGTTAATTAAAATAAAACTAGAGCGGGCCCGGTACTAACCAAACTGGATC
TCTGCTGTCCCTGTAATAAACCCGAAAATTTTGAATTTTTGTAATTTGTTTTTGTAATTCTTTAGTTTGT
ATGTCTGTTGCTATTATGTCTACTATTCTTTCCCCTGCACTGTACCCCCCAATCCCCCCTTTTCTTTTAA
AATTGTGGATGAATACTGCCATTTGTCTGCAGAGCGGCCGCGTCGAGATAACTTCGTATAATGTATGCTA
TACGAAGTTATGTTTTGTTACTTTATAGAAGAAATTTTGAGTTTTTGTTTTTTTTTAATAAATAAATAAA
CATAAATAAATTGTTTGTTGAATTTATTATTAGTATGTAAGTGTAAATATAATAAAACTTAATATCTATT
CAAATTAATAAATAAACGTCAATTTTACGCATGATTATCTTTAACGTACGTCACAATATGATTATCTTTC
TAGGGTTAAAGAGCTCCAATTCGCCCTATAGTGAGTCGTATTACGCGCGCTCACTGGCCGTCGTTTTACA
ACGTCGTGACTGGGAAAACCCTGGCGTTACCCAACTTAATCGCCTTGCAGCACATCCCCCTTTCGCCAGC
TGGCGTAATAGCGAAGAGGCCCGCACCGATCGCCCTTCCCAACAGTTGCGCAGCCTGAATGGCGAATGGG
[124 nt withheld, positions 2731-2854]
C
[91 nt withheld, positions 2856-2946]
A
[49 nt withheld, positions 2948-2996]
CCTTTGACGTTGGAGTCCACGTTCTTT
[37 nt withheld, positions 3024-3060]
ACCCTATCTCGGTCTATTCTTTTGATTTATAAGGGATTTTGCCGATTTCGGCCTATTGGTTAAAAAATGA
GCTGATTTAACAAAAATTTAACGCGAATTTTAACAAAATATTAACGCTTACAATTTAGGTGGCACTTTTC
GGGGAAATGTGCGCGGAACCCCTATTTGTTTATTTTTCTAAATACATTCAAATATGTATCCGCTCATGAG
ACAATAACCCTGATAAATGCTTCAATAATATTGAAAAAGGAAGAGTATGAGTATTCAACATTTCCGTGTC
GCCCTTATTCCCTTTTTTGCGGCATTTTGCCTTCCTGTTTTTGCTCACCCAGAAACGCTGGTGAAAGTAA
AAGATGCTGAAGATCAGTTGGGTGCACGAGTGGGTTACATCGAACTGGATCTCAACAGCGGTAAGATCCT
TGAGAGTTTTCGCCCCGAAGAACGTTTTCCAATGATGAGCACTTTTAAAGTTCTGCTATGTGGCGCGGTA
TTATCCCGTATTGACGCCGGGCAAGAGCAACTCGGTCGCCGCATACACTATTCTCAGAATGACTTGGTTG
AGTACTCACCAGTCACAGAAAAGCATCTTACGGATGGCATGACAGTAAGAGAATTATGCAGTGCTGCCAT
AACCATGAGTGATAACACTGCGGCCAACTTACTTCTGACAACGATCGGAGGACCGAAGGAGCTAACCGCT
TTTTTGCACAACATGGGGGATCATGTAACTCGCCTTGATCGTTGGGAACCGGAGCTGAATGAAGCCATAC
CAAACGACGAGCGTGACACCACGATGCCTGTAGCAATGGCAACAACGTTGCGCAAACTATTAACTGGCGA
ACTACTTACTCTAGCTTCCCGGCAACAATTAATAGACTGGATGGAGGCGGATAAAGTTGCAGGACCACTT
CTGCGCTCGGCCCTTCCGGCTGGCTGGTTTATTGCTGATAAATCTGGAGCCGGTGAGCGTGGGTCTCGCG
GTATCATTGCAGCACTGGGGCCAGATGGTAAGCCCTCCCGTATCGTAGTTATCTACACGACGGGGAGTCA
GGCAACTATGGATGAACGAAATAGACAGATCGCTGAGATAGGTGCCTCACTGATTAAGCATTGGTAACTG
TCAGACCAAGTTTACTCATATATACTTTAGATTGATTTAAAACTTCATTTTTAATTTAAAAGGATCTAGG
TGAAGATCCTTTTTGATAATCTCATGACCAAAATCCCTTAACGTGAGTTTTCGTTCCACTGAGCGTCAGA
CCCCGTAGAAAAGATCAAAGGATCTTCTTGAGATCCTTTTTTTCTGCGCGTAATCTGCTGCTTGCAAACA
AAAAAACCACCGCTACCAGCGGTGGTTTGTTTGCCGGATCAAGAGCTACCAACTCTTTTTCCGAAGGTAA
CTGGCTTCAGCAGAGCGCAGATACCAAATACTGTCCTTCTAGTGTAGCCGTAGTTAGGCCACCACTTCAA
GAACTCTGTAGCACCGCCTACATACCTCGCTCTGCTAATCCTGTTACCAGTGGCTGCTGCCAGTGGCGAT
AAGTCGTGTCTTACCGGGTTGGACTCAAGACGATAGTTACCGGATAAGGCGCAGCGGTCGGGCTGAACGG
GGGGTTCGTGCACACAGCCCAGCTTGGAGCGAACGACCTACACCGAACTGAGATACCTACAGCGTGAGCT
ATGAGAAAGCGCCACGCTTCCCGAAGGGAGAAAGGCGGACAGGTATCCGGTAAGCGGCAGGGTCGGAACA
GGAGAGCGCACGAGGGAGCTTCCAGGGGGAAACGCCTGGTATCTTTATAGTCCTGTCGGGTTTCGCCACC
TCTGACTTGAGCGTCGATTTTTGTGATGCTCGTCAGGGGGGCGGAGCCTATGGAAAAACGCCAGCAACGC
GGCCTTTTTACGGTTCCTGGCCTTTTGCTGGCCTTTTGCTCACATGTTCTTTCCTGCGTTATCCCCTGAT
TCTGTGGATAACCGTATTACCGCCTTTGAGTGAGCTGATACCGCTCGCCGCAGCCGAACGACCGAGCGCA
GCGAGTCAGTGAGCGAGGAAGCGGAAGAGCGCCCAATACGCAAACCGCCTCTCCCCGCGCGTTGGCCGAT
TCATTAATGCAGCTGGCACGACAGGTTTCCCGACTGGAAAGCGGGCAGTGAGCGCAACGCAATTAATGTG
AGTTAGCTCACTCATTAGGCACCCCAGGCTTTACACTTTATGCTTCCGGCTCGTATGTTGTGTGGAATTG
TGAGCGGATAACAATTTCACACAGGAAACAGCTATGACCATGATTACGCCAAGCGCGCAATTAACCCTCA
CTAAAGGGAACAAAAGCTGGGTACCTTAACCCTAGAAAGATAGTCTGCGTAAAATTGACGCATGCATTCT
TGAAATATTGCTCTCTCTTTCTAAATAGCGCGAATCCGTCGCTGTGCATTTAGGACATCTCAGTCGCCGC
TTGGAGCTCCCGTGAGGCGTGCTTGTCAATGCGGTAAGTGTCACTGATTTTGAACTATAACGACCGCGTG
AGTCAAAATGACGCATGATTATCTTTTACGTGACTTTTAAGATTTAACTCATACGATAATTATATTGTTA
TTTCATGTTCTACTTACGTGATAACTTATTATATATATATTTTCTTGTTATAGATATCCAACTATGAAAC
ATTATCATAAAGCAATAGTAAAGAGCCTTCAGTAAAGAGCAGGCATTTATCTAATCCCACCCCACCCCCA
CCCCCGTAGCTCCAATCCTTCCATTCAAAATGTAGGTACTCTGTTCTCACCCTTCTTAACAAAGTATGAC
AGGAAAAAACTTCCATGTGGACATCTTTATTGTTTAATAGATCATCAATTTCTCGACTATTCCTTTGCCC
TCGGACGAGTGCTGGGGCGTCGGTTTCCACTATCGGCGAGTACTTCTACACAGCCATCGGTCCAGACGGC
CGCGCTTCTGCGGGCGATTTGTGTACGCCCGACAGTCCCGGCTCCGGATCGGACGATTGCGTCGCATCGA
CCCTGCGCCCAAGCTGCATCATCGAAATTGCCGTCAACCAAGCTCTGATAGAGTTGGTCAAGACCAATGC
GGAGCATATACGCCCGGAGCCGCGGCGATCCTGCAAGCTCCGGATGCCTCCGCTCGAAGTAGCGCGTCTG
CTGCTCCATACAAGCCAACCACGGCCTCCAGAAGAAGATGTTGGCGACCTCGTATTGGGAATCCCCGAAC
ATCGCCTCGCTCCAGTCAATGACCGCTGTTATGCGGCCATTGTCCGTCAGGACATTGTTGGAGCCGAAAT
CCGCGTGCACGAGGTGCCGGACTTCGGGGCAGTCCTCGGCCCAAAGCATCAGCTCATCGAGAGCCTGCGC
GACGGACGCACTGACGGTGTCGTCCATCACAGTTTGCCAGTGATACACATGGGGATCAGCAATCGCGCAT
ATGAAATCACGCCATGTAGTGTATTGACCGATTCCTTGCGGTCCGAATGGGCCGAACCCGCTCGTCTGGC
TAAGATCGGCCGCAGCGATCGCATCCATGGCCTCCGCGACCGGCTGCAGAACAGCGGGCAGTTCGGTTTC
AGGCAGGTCTTGCAACGTGACACCCTGTGCACGGCGGGAGATGCAATAGGTCAGGCTCTCGCTGAATTCC
CCAATGTCAAGCACTTCCGGAATCGGGAGCGCGGCCGATGCAAAGTGCCGATAAACATAACGATCTTTGT
AGAAACCATCGGCGCAGCTATTTACCCGCAGGACATATCCACGCCCTCCTACATCGAAGCTGAAAGCACG
AGATTCTTCGCCCTCCGAGAGCTGCATCAGGTCGGAGACGCTGTCGAACTTTTCGATCAGAAACTTCTCG
ACAGACGTCGCGGTGAGTTCAGGCTTTTTCATGGTGGCGGCTGGATCGGTCGAAAGGCCCGGAGATGAGG
AAGAGGAGAACAGCGCGGCAGACGTGCGCTTTTGAAGCGTGCGAGAATGCCGGGCCTCCGGAGGACCTTC
GGGCGCCCGCCCCGCCCCTGAGCCCGCCCCTGAGCCCGCCCCCGGACCCACCCCTTCCCAGCCTCTGAGC
CCAGAAAGCGAAGGAGCAAAGCTGCTATTGGCCGCTGCCCCAAAGGCCTACCCGCTTCCATTGCTCAGCG
GTGCTGTCCATCTGCACGAGACTAGTGAGACGTGCTACTTCCATTTGTCACGTCCTGCACGACGCGAGCT
GCGGGGCGGGGGGGAACTTCCTGACTAGGGGAGGAGTAGAAGGTGGCGCGAAGGGGCCACCAAAGAACGG
AGCCGGTTGGCGCCTACCGGTGGATGTGGAATGTGTGCGAGGCCAGAGGCCACTTGTGTAGCGCCAAGTG
CCAGCGGGGCTGCTAAAGCGCATGCTCCAGACTGCCTTGGGAAAAGCGCCTCCCCTACCCGGTAGAATTC
ATCGATGATATCATAACTTCGTATAATGTATGCTATACGAAGTTATGCGGCCCTCGAGGTC
Features (pLannotate 1.2.2; 22 found; start..end, strand, type, name):
      1..380     +  enhancer       CMV enhancer: human cytomegalovirus immediate early enhancer
    383..658     +  promoter       chicken β-actin promoter: No description available
    659..1667    +  intron         chimeric intron: chimera between introns from chicken β-actin and rabbit β-globin
   1723..1741    -  misc_feature   MCS (fragment): pBluescript multiple cloning site
   1816..2040    +  polyA_signal   bGH poly(A) signal: bovine growth hormone polyadenylation signal
   2125..2242    -  misc_feature   cPPT/CTS: central polypurine tract and central termination sequence of HIV-1
   2288..2321    -  protein_bind   loxP: Cre-mediated recombination occurs in the 8-bp core sequence (GCATACAT). Cre recombinase
   2545..2563    -  promoter       T7 promoter: promoter for bacteriophage T7 RNA polymerase
   2571..2726    +  CDS            lacZα (fragment): LacZα fragment of β-galactosidase; lacZ fragment
   2731..3159    +  rep_origin     f1 ori (sequence partly withheld): f1 bacteriophage origin of replication; arrow indicates direction of (+) strand synthesis
   3212..3316    +  promoter       AmpR promoter: bla
   3317..4177    +  CDS            AmpR: β-lactamase; bla; confers resistance to ampicillin, carbenicillin, and related antibiotics
   4348..4936    +  rep_origin     ori: high-copy-number ColE1/pMB1/pBR322/pUC origin of replication
   5119..5211    +  CDS            lacI (fragment): lac repressor; lacI; The lac repressor binds to the lac operator to inhibit transcription in E. coli. This inhibition can be relieved by adding lactose or isopropyl-β-D-thiogalactopyranoside (IPTG).
   5224..5245    +  protein_bind   CAP binding site: CAP binding activates transcription in the presence of cAMP. E. coli catabolite activator protein
   5260..5290    +  promoter       lac promoter: promoter for the E. coli lac operon
   5298..5314    +  protein_bind   lac operator: The lac repressor binds to the lac operator to inhibit transcription in E. coli. This inhibition can be relieved by adding lactose or isopropyl-β-D-thiogalactopyranoside (IPTG). lac repressor encoded by lacI
   5359..5377    +  promoter       T3 promoter: promoter for bacteriophage T3 RNA polymerase
   5703..5913    -  polyA_signal   PGK poly(A) signal (fragment): mouse phosphoglycerate kinase 1 polyadenylation signal
   5917..6942    -  CDS            HygR: aminoglycoside phosphotransferase from E. coli; aph(4)-Ia; confers resistance to hygromycin
   6961..7460    -  promoter       PGK promoter: mouse phosphoglycerate kinase 1 promoter
   7483..7516    -  protein_bind   loxP: Cre-mediated recombination occurs in the 8-bp core sequence (GCATACAT). Cre recombinase
