>Addgene plasmid #92161 | PB-CAG-BGHpA | addgene full sequence | sequence record 394518 | Addgene NGS Result
GACATTGATTATTGACTAGTTATTAATAGTAATCAATTACGGGGTCATTAGTTCATAGCCCATATATGGA
GTTCCGCGTTACATAACTTACGGTAAATGGCCCGCCTGGCTGACCGCCCAACGACCCCCGCCCATTGACG
TCAATAATGACGTATGTTCCCATAGTAACGCCAATAGGGACTTTCCATTGACGTCAATGGGTGGAGTATT
TACGGTAAACTGCCCACTTGGCAGTACATCAAGTGTATCATATGCCAAGTACGCCCCCTATTGACGTCAA
TGACGGTAAATGGCCCGCCTGGCATTATGCCCAGTACATGACCTTATGGGACTTTCCTACTTGGCAGTAC
ATCTACGTATTAGTCATCGCTATTACCATGGTCGAGGTGAGCCCCACGTTCTGCTTCACTCTCCCCATCT
CCCCCCCCTCCCCACCCCCAATTTTGTATTTATTTATTTTTTAATTATTTTGTGCAGCGATGGGGGCGGG
GGGGGGGGGGGNCGCGCGCCAGGCGGGGCGGGGCSSGGCGWSKKGCKSGSCBKKKYGYSBMSSTCRCKCS
KCKCGCCTGTGTGCGGGAGCGGCGCGCTCCGAAAGTTTCCTTTTATGGCGAGGCGGCGGCGGCGGCGGCC
CTATAAAAAGCGAAGCGCGCGGCGGGCGGGAGTCGCTGCGCGCKGCCTTCGCCCCGTGCCCCGCTCCGCC
GCCGCCTCGCGCCGCCCGCCCCGGCTCTGACTGACCGCGTTACTCCCACAGGTGAGCGGGCGGGACGGCC
CTTCTCCTCCGGGCTGTAATTAGCGCTTGGTTTAATGACGGCTTGTTTCTTTTCTGTGGCTGCGTGAAAG
CCTTGAGGGGCTCCGGGAGGGCCCTTTGTGCGGGGGGAGCGGCTCGGGGGGTGCGTGCGTGTGTGTGTGC
GTGGGGAGCGCCGCGTGCGGCTCCGCGCTGCCCGGCGGCTGTGAGCGCTGCGGGCGGCBCSCSGGGCTTT
GTGCGCTCCGCRGTGTGCGCGAGGGGAGCGCGGCCGGGGGCGGTGCCCCGCGGTGCGGGGGGGCTGSGAG
GGGAACAAAGGCTGCGTGCGGGGTGTGTGCGTGGGGGGGTGAGCAGGGGGTGTGGGCGCGTCGGTCGGGC
TGCAACCCCCCCTGCACCCCCCTCCCCGAGTTGCTGAGCACGGCCCGGCTTCGGGTGCGGGGCCAGGTGG
GGGTGCCGGGCGGGGCGGGGCCGCCTCGGGCCGGGGAGGGCTCGGGGGAGGGGCGCGGCGGCCCCCGGAG
CGCCGGCGGCTGTCGAGGCGCGGCGAGCCGCAGCCATTGCCTTTTATGGTAATCGTGCGAGAGGGCGCAG
GGACTTCCTTTGTCCCAAATCTGTGCGGAGCCGAAATCTGGGAGGCGCCGCCGCACCCCCTCTAGCGGGC
GCGGGGCGAAGCGGTGCGGCGCCGGCAGGAAGGAAATGGGCGGGGAGGGCCTTCGTGCGTCGCCGCGCCG
CCGTCCCCTTCTCCCTCTCCAGCCTCGGGGCTGTCCGCGGGGGGACGGCTGCCTTCGGGGGGGACGGGGC
AGGGCGGGGTTCGGCTTCTGGCGTGTGACCGGCGGCTCTAGAGCCTCTGCTAACCATGTTCATGCCTTCT
TCTTTTTCCTACAGCTCCTGGGCAACGTGCTGGTTATTGTGCTGTCTCATCATTTTGGCAAAGAATTCCT
CGACGGTATCGATAAGCTATCACAAGTTTGTACATTCGAAGGATCCACGCGTCTCGAGTTAACGGTACCT
CTAGAGAATTCGCTAGCCTCGACTGTGCCTTCTAGTTGCCAGCCATCTGTTGTTTGCCCCTCCCCCGTGC
CTTCCTTGACCCTGGAAGGTGCCACTCCCACTGTCCTTTCCTAATAAAATGAGGAAATTGCATCGCATTG
TCTGAGTAGGTGTCATTCTATTCTGGGGGGTGGGGTGGGGCAGGACAGCAAGGGGGAGGATTGGGAAGAC
AATAGCAGGCATGCTGGGGATGCGGTGGGCTCTATGGCTTCTGAGGCGGTTAATTAAAATAAAACTAGAG
CGGGCCCGGTACTAACCAAACTGGATCTCTGCTGTCCCTGTAATAAACCCGAAAATTTTGAATTTTTGTA
ATTTGTTTTTGTAATTCTTTAGTTTGTATGTCTGTTGCTATTATGTCTACTATTCTTTCCCCTGCACTGT
ACCCCCCAATCCCCCCTTTTCTTTTAAAATTGTGGATGAATACTGCCATTTGTCTGCAGAGCGGCCGCGT
CGAGATAACTTCGTATAATGTATGCTATACGAAGTTATGTTTTGTTACTTTATAGAAGAAATTTTGAGTT
TTTGTTTTTTTTTAATAAATAAATAAACATAAATAAATTGTTTGTTGAATTTATTATTAGTATGTAAGTG
TAAATATAATAAAACTTAATATCTATTCAAATTAATAAATAAACCTCGATATACAGACCGATAAAACACA
TGCGTCAATTTTACGCATGATTATCTTTAACGTACGTCACAATATGATTATCTTTCTAGGGTTAAAGAGC
TCCAGCTTTTGTTCCCTTTAGTGAGGGTTAATTTCGAGCTTGGCGTAATCATGGTCATAGCTGTTTCCTG
TGTGAAATTGTTATCCGCTCACAATTCCACACAACATACGAGCCGGAAGCATAAAGTGTAAAGCCTGGGG
TGCCTAATGAGTGAGCTAACTCACATTAATTGCGTTGCGCTCACTGCCCGCTTTCCAGTCGGGAAACCTG
TCGTGCCAGCTGCATTAATGAATCGGCCAACGCGCGGGGAGAGGCGGTTTGCGTATTGGGCGCTCTTCCG
CTTCCTCGCTCACTGACTCGCTGCGCTCGGTCGTTCGGCTGCGGCGAGCGGTATCAGCTCACTCAAAGGC
GGTAATACGGTTATCCACAGAATCAGGGGATAACGCAGGAAAGAACATGTGAGCAAAAGGCCAGCAAAAG
GCCAGGAACCGTAAAAAGGCCGCGTTGCTGGCGTTTTTCCATAGGCTCCGCCCCCCTGACGAGCATCACA
AAAATCGACGCTCAAGTCAGAGGTGGCGAAACCCGACAGGACTATAAAGATACCAGGCGTTTCCCCCTGG
AAGCTCCCTCGTGCGCTCTCCTGTTCCGACCCTGCCGCTTACCGGATACCTGTCCGCCTTTCTCCCTTCG
GGAAGCGTGGCGCTTTCTCATAGCTCACGCTGTAGGTATCTCAGTTCGGTGTAGGTCGTTCGCTCCAAGC
TGGGCTGTGTGCACGAACCCCCCGTTCAGCCCGACCGCTGCGCCTTATCCGGTAACTATCGTCTTGAGTC
CAACCCGGTAAGACACGACTTATCGCCACTGGCAGCAGCCACTGGTAACAGGATTAGCAGAGCGAGGTAT
GTAGGCGGTGCTACAGAGTTCTTGAAGTGGTGGCCTAACTACGGCTACACTAGAAGAACAGTATTTGGTA
TCTGCGCTCTGCTGAAGCCAGTTACCTTCGGAAAAAGAGTTGGTAGCTCTTGATCCGGCAAACAAACCAC
CGCTGGTAGCGGTGGTTTTTTTGTTTGCAAGCAGCAGATTACGCGCAGAAAAAAAGGATCTCAAGAAGAT
CCTTTGATCTTTTCTACGGGGTCTGACGCTCAGTGGAACGAAAACTCACGTTAAGGGATTTTGGTCATGA
GATTATCAAAAAGGATCTTCACCTAGATCCTTTTAAATTAAAAATGAAGTTTTAAATCAATCTAAAGTAT
ATATGAGTAAACTTGGTCTGACAGTTACCAATGCTTAATCAGTGAGGCACCTATCTCAGCGATCTGTCTA
TTTCGTTCATCCATAGTTGCCTGACTCCCCGTCGTGTAGATAACTACGATACGGGAGGGCTTACCATCTG
GCCCCAGTGCTGCAATGATACCGCGAGACCCACGCTCACCGGCTCCAGATTTATCAGCAATAAACCAGCC
AGCCGGAAGGGCCGAGCGCAGAAGTGGTCCTGCAACTTTATCCGCCTCCATCCAGTCTATTAATTGTTGC
CGGGAAGCTAGAGTAAGTAGTTCGCCAGTTAATAGTTTGCGCAACGTTGTTGCCATTGCTACAGGCATCG
TGGTGTCACGCTCGTCGTTTGGTATGGCTTCATTCAGCTCCGGTTCCCAACGATCAAGGCGAGTTACATG
ATCCCCCATGTTGTGCAAAAAAGCGGTTAGCTCCTTCGGTCCTCCGATCGTTGTCAGAAGTAAGTTGGCC
GCAGTGTTATCACTCATGGTTATGGCAGCACTGCATAATTCTCTTACTGTCATGCCATCCGTAAGATGCT
TTTCTGTGACTGGTGAGTACTCAACCAAGTCATTCTGAGAATAGTGTATGCGGCGACCGAGTTGCTCTTG
CCCGGCGTCAATACGGGATAATACCGCGCCACATAGCAGAACTTTAAAAGTGCTCATCATTGGAAAACGT
TCTTCGGGGCGAAAACTCTCAAGGATCTTACCGCTGTTGAGATCCAGTTCGATGTAACCCACTCGTGCAC
CCAACTGATCTTCAGCATCTTTTACTTTCACCAGCGTTTCTGGGTGAGCAAAAACAGGAAGGCAAAATGC
CGCAAAAAAGGGAATAAGGGCGACACGGAAATGTTGAATACTCATACTCTTCCTTTTTCAATATTATTGA
AGCATTTATCAGGGTTATTGTCTCATGAGCGGATACATATTTGAATGTATTTAGAAAAATAAACAAATAG
GGGTTCCGCGCACATTTCCCCGAAAAGTGCCACCTAAATTGTAAGCGTTAATATTTTGTTAAAATTCGCG
TTAAATTTTTGTTAAATCAGCTCATTTTTTAACCAATAGGCCGAAATCGGCAAAATCCCTTATAAATCAA
AAGAATAGACCGAGATAGGGT
[37 nt withheld, positions 4852-4888]
AAAGAACGTGGACTCCAACGTCAAAGG
[49 nt withheld, positions 4916-4964]
T
[91 nt withheld, positions 4966-5056]
G
[124 nt withheld, positions 5058-5181]
CCCATTCGCCATTCAGGCTGCGCAACTGTTGGGAAGGGCGATCGGTGCGGGCCTCTTCGCTATTACGCCA
GCTGGCGAAAGGGGGATGTGCTGCAAGGCGATTAAGTTGGGTAACGCCAGGGTTTTCCCAGTCACGACGT
TGTAAAACGACGGCCAGTGAATTGTAATACGACTCACTATAGGGCGAATTGGGTACCTTAACCCTAGAAA
GATAGTCTGCGTAAAATTGACGCATGCATTCTTGAAATATTGCTCTCTCTTTCTAAATAGCGCGAATCCG
TCGCTGTGCATTTAGGACATCTCAGTCGCCGCTTGGAGCTCCCGTGAGGCGTGCTTGTCAATGCGGTAAG
TGTCACTGATTTTGAACTATAACGACCGCGTGAGTCAAAATGACGCATGATTATCTTTTACGTGACTTTT
AAGATTTAACTCATACGATAATTATATTGTTATTTCATGTTCTACTTACGTGATAACTTATTATATATAT
ATTTTCTTGTTATAGATATCCAACTATGAAACATTATCATAAAGCAATAGTAAAGAGCCTTCAGTAAAGA
GCAGGCATTTATCTAATCCCACCCCACCCCCACCCCCGTAGCTCCAATCCTTCCATTCAAAATGTAGGTA
CTCTGTTCTCACCCTTCTTAACAAAGTATGACAGGAAAAACTTCCATGTGGACATCTTTATTGTTTAATA
GATCATCAATTTCTCGACTATTCCTTTGCCCTCGGACGAGTGCTGGGGCGTCGGTTTCCACTATCGGCGA
GTACTTCTACACAGCCATCGGTCCAGACGGCCGCGCTTCTGCGGGCGATTTGTGTACGCCCGACAGTCCC
GGCTCCGGATCGGACGATTGCGTCGCATCGACCCTGCGCCCAAGCTGCATCATCGAAATTGCCGTCAACC
AAGCTCTGATAGAGTTGGTCAAGACCAATGCGGAGCATATACGCCCGGAGCCGCGGCGATCCTGCAAGCT
CCGGATGCCTCCGCTCGAAGTAGCGCGTCTGCTGCTCCATACAAGCCAACCACGGCCTCCAGAAGAAGAT
GTTGGCGACCTCGTATTGGGAATCCCCGAACATCGCCTCGCTCCAGTCAATGACCGCTGTTATGCGGCCA
TTGTCCGTCAGGACATTGTTGGAGCCGAAATCCGCGTGCACGAGGTGCCGGACTTCGGGGCAGTCCTCGG
CCCAAAGCATCAGCTCATCGAGAGCCTGCGCGACGGACGCACTGACGGTGTCGTCCATCACAGTTTGCCA
GTGATACACATGGGGATCAGCAATCGCGCATATGAAATCACGCCATGTAGTGTATTGACCGATTCCTTGC
GGTCCGAATGGGCCGAACCCGCTCGTCTGGCTAAGATCGGCCGCAGCGATCGCATCCATGGCCTCCGCGA
CCGGCTGCAGAACAGCGGGCAGTTCGGTTTCAGGCAGGTCTTGCAACGTGACACCCTGTGCACGGCGGGA
GATGCAATAGGTCAGGCTCTCGCTGAATTCCCCAATGTCAAGCACTTCCGGAATCGGGAGCGCGGCCGAT
GCAAAGTGCCGATAAACATAACGATCTTTGTAGAAACCATCGGCGCAGCTATTTACCCGCAGGACATATC
CACGCCCTCCTACATCGAAGCTGAAAGCACGAGATTCTTCGCCCTCCGAGAGCTGCATCAGGTCGGAGAC
GCTGTCGAACTTTTCGATCAGAAACTTCTCGACAGACGTCGCGGTGAGTTCAGGCTTTTTCATGGTGGCG
GCTGGATCGGTCGAAAGGCCCGGAGATGAGGAAGAGGAGAACAGCGCGGCAGACGTGCGCTTTTGAAGCG
TGCAGAATGCCGGGCCTCCGGAGGACCTTCGGGCGCCCGCCCCGCCCCTGAGCCCGCCCCTGAGCCCGCC
CCCGGACCCACCCCTTCCCAGCCTCTGAGCCCAGAAAGCGAAGGAGCAAAGCTGCTATTGGCCGCTGCCC
CAAAGGCCTACCCGCTTCCATTGCTCAGCGGTGCTGTCCATCTGCACGAGACTAGTGAGACGTGCTACTT
CCATTTGTCACGTCCTGCACGACGCGAGCTGCGGGGCGGGGGGGAACTTCCTGACTAGGGGAGGAGTAGA
AGGTGGCGCGAAGGGGCCACCAAAGAACGGAGCCGGTTGGCGCCTACCGGTGGATGTGGAATGTGTGCGA
GGCCAGAGGCCACTTGTGTAGCGCCAAGTGCCCAGCGGGGCTGCTAAAGCGCATGCTCCAGACTGCCTTG
GGAAAAGCGCCTCCCCTACCCGGTAGAATTCATCGATGATATCATAACTTCGTATAATGTATGCTATACG
AAGTTATGCGGCCCTCGAGGTC
Features (pLannotate 1.2.2; 25 found; start..end, strand, type, name):
      1..380     +  enhancer       CMV enhancer: human cytomegalovirus immediate early enhancer
    382..530     +  promoter       chicken β-actin promoter (fragment): No description available
    577..658     +  promoter       chicken β-actin promoter (fragment): contains a 21-bp deletion relative to the standard chicken β-actin promoter
    659..1183    +  intron         chimeric intron (fragment): chimera between introns from chicken β-actin and rabbit β-globin
   1184..1624    +  intron         chimeric intron (fragment): chimera between introns from chicken β-actin and rabbit β-globin
   1622..1678    +  CDS            HBB (fragment): HBB_LEPEU - Experimental evidence at protein level: Swiss-Prot protein existence level 1. Involved in oxygen transport from the lung to the various peripheral tissues. From Lepus europaeus (European hare).
   1680..1698    -  misc_feature   MCS (fragment): pBluescript multiple cloning site
   1773..1997    +  polyA_signal   bGH poly(A) signal: bovine growth hormone polyadenylation signal
   2082..2199    -  misc_feature   cPPT/CTS: central polypurine tract and central termination sequence of HIV-1
   2245..2278    -  protein_bind   loxP: Cre-mediated recombination occurs in the 8-bp core sequence (GCATACAT). Cre recombinase
   2535..2553    -  promoter       T3 promoter: promoter for bacteriophage T3 RNA polymerase
   2598..2614    -  protein_bind   lac operator: The lac repressor binds to the lac operator to inhibit transcription in E. coli. This inhibition can be relieved by adding lactose or isopropyl-β-D-thiogalactopyranoside (IPTG). lac repressor encoded by lacI
   2622..2652    -  promoter       lac promoter: promoter for the E. coli lac operon
   2667..2688    -  protein_bind   CAP binding site: CAP binding activates transcription in the presence of cAMP. E. coli catabolite activator protein
   2701..2793    -  CDS            lacI (fragment): lac repressor; lacI; The lac repressor binds to the lac operator to inhibit transcription in E. coli. This inhibition can be relieved by adding lactose or isopropyl-β-D-thiogalactopyranoside (IPTG).
   2976..3564    -  rep_origin     ori: high-copy-number ColE1/pMB1/pBR322/pUC origin of replication
   3735..4595    -  CDS            AmpR: β-lactamase; bla; confers resistance to ampicillin, carbenicillin, and related antibiotics
   4596..4700    -  promoter       AmpR promoter: bla
   4753..5181    -  rep_origin     f1 ori (sequence partly withheld): f1 bacteriophage origin of replication; arrow indicates direction of (+) strand synthesis
   5186..5343    -  CDS            lacZα (fragment): LacZα fragment of β-galactosidase; lacZ fragment
   5346..5364    +  promoter       T7 promoter: promoter for bacteriophage T7 RNA polymerase
   5686..5895    -  polyA_signal   PGK poly(A) signal (fragment): mouse phosphoglycerate kinase 1 polyadenylation signal
   5899..6924    -  CDS            HygR: aminoglycoside phosphotransferase from E. coli; aph(4)-Ia; confers resistance to hygromycin
   6943..7442    -  promoter       PGK promoter: mouse phosphoglycerate kinase 1 promoter
   7465..7498    -  protein_bind   loxP: Cre-mediated recombination occurs in the 8-bp core sequence (GCATACAT). Cre recombinase
