[The description below was written by a language model from this plasmid's Addgene catalogue record and pLannotate feature annotations shown in this document.]
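Description:
PB-CAG-BGHpA is an empty mammalian expression backbone built on a PiggyBac transposon vector and intended for overexpressing long noncoding RNAs in trans, that is, from an ectopic site rather than the endogenous locus. It is propagated in E. coli as a high-copy plasmid through a ColE1/pUC-type origin with ampicillin resistance. It also retains pBluescript-derived elements: an f1 origin, lac promoter/operator and lacZα remnants, and T3 and T7 promoters. The expression unit consists of the CAG promoter (CMV immediate-early enhancer, chicken β-actin promoter and the chimeric chicken β-actin/rabbit β-globin intron), followed by a short multiple-cloning-site fragment and the bovine growth hormone polyadenylation signal. A transcript of interest is cloned between promoter and poly(A) signal; no insert is present in the deposited plasmid.

A separate PGK promoter–hygromycin resistance–PGK poly(A) cassette, in the opposite orientation to the CAG unit, allows selection of stably modified mammalian cells. Two loxP sites in the same orientation are annotated, one just beyond the PGK promoter and one downstream of the bGH poly(A) signal, so Cre recombination could in principle excise one of the intervening segments. An HIV-1 cPPT/CTS element also lies downstream of the bGH signal. The PiggyBac terminal repeats, which would mediate transposase-dependent genomic integration, are not called in either feature table, though unannotated stretches flank the bacterial backbone.

Two sequence records are given, which differ slightly in length. In the sequencing result the bacterial backbone segment is inverted relative to the depositor map, and the CAG promoter and intron are annotated as fragments. The depositor states that these discrepancies do not affect function.
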