Addgene plasmid #92161: PB-CAG-BGHpA
Purpose: (Empty Backbone) For lncRNA overexpression (in trans)
Depositing lab: Xiaohua Shen. Depositing organization: Tsinghua University. Publication: Opposing Roles for the lncRNA Haunt and Its Genomic Locus in Regulating HOXA Gene Activation during Embryonic Stem Cell Differentiation. Yin Y, Yan P, Lu J, Song G, Zhu Y, Li Z, Zhao Y, Shen B, Huang X, Zhu H, Orkin SH, Shen X. Cell Stem Cell. 2015 May 7;16(5):504-16. doi: 10.1016/j.stem.2015.03.007. Epub 2015 Apr 16. PubMed 25891907.
Backbone
  Vector backbone: PiggyBac
  Vector type: Mammalian Expression
  Selectable markers: Hygromycin
Growth in bacteria
  Bacterial resistance: Ampicillin, 100 μg/mL
  Growth temperature: 37°C
  Growth strain: DH5alpha
  Copy number: High Copy
Gene/Insert
  Gene/Insert name: None
Terms and licenses: Academic/Nonprofit Terms; Industry Terms: Not Available to Industry
Depositor comments: Please note that there are some discrepancies between Addgene's quality control sequence and the depositor's sequence. The depositor noted that these discrepancies do NOT affect plasmid function.
How to cite: PB-CAG-BGHpA was a gift from Xiaohua Shen (Addgene plasmid # 92161 ; http://n2t.net/addgene:92161 ; RRID:Addgene_92161)
